>Addgene plasmid #158939 | JGI_018139 | addgene full sequence | sequence record 316868 | Addgene NGS Result
GGAATTGTGAGCGGATAACAATTCCCCTCTAGAAATAATTTTGTTTAACTTTAAGAAGGAGATATACCAT
GGGCAGCAGCCATCATCATCATCATCACAGCAGCGGCCTGGTGCCGCGCGGCAGCCATATGCGGTATCAG
CGTGTTTTTATTAACAAAATCGCTTATGAGCTCCCGAAAGAAAAGGTGGCGACTTCCTTTCTGGAAGAGC
AGTTAACCGACGTGTATCAAGAGCTCGGTATCCCACTAGGCCAGGTCGAAGCTCTGACAAAAATCCATCA
GCGTAGGTACTGGCCTGTGGACCATCAACTGTCTGATCATGCAGCGCTGGCAGCAAAAAAAGCCATTAAA
GAATCGGGAATTAATAGTAAAAAAATCCAGGTGTTAATTTACGCAGGAGTAGGTCGAGCACAGCTCGAAC
CGGCGACGGCTTGTGCCGTTGCACACCAACTCGCAATTGCTTCGGATGCATCAGTTTACGATGTTAGCAA
TGCCTGTTTAGGCGTGTTAAACGGTATTATTCAAATTGCCAATGCAATAGAGCTAGGTCAGATCCATGCT
GGTCTAGTGGTCTCTGCGGAGTCGTGTCGCGAGATTATAGATACAATGGTCGCGGAAATGAAAATTCAGC
GAAACATAGAGCATTTTGCACTGAGCCTTGCTACACTGACGGGAGGGAGCGGCGCTGTTGCCGTTCTGCT
TTCAGATAATGCGTTAGATTCAAGTCACCAGCTGCTGGGCGCTGTAGCAAGGCAGAAATCACAGTGGCAT
CAATTGTGCCGTTGGGGCTCTAAGACGGGTATTTTGGGAAATGCATGTAATATCATGCATACAGATTCCG
TTTCAGTACTGAAGTACGGTGTGGAACTGGGTGTAGAAACCTATAAGGATTTTTTGCAAGAATTGTTATG
GCAGGACAGCTTCCCTGATAAATATATATGCCATCAAGTCGGTGAGGCAAATCAGCTCGCTATTCGTCGC
GCATTAAACATTCCGAAAGAAAGAGATTTTACAACGTATGAAACACTGGCTAACACTGGTACAGTGGCTC
TGCCGATGACTGCTGCAATTGCAGATCAGGTAGGTTTCCTGAAGACCGGCGATAAGGTTGCGTTTCTGGG
TATAGGTTCCGGCCTCAATTGCATGATGCTTGGTATTAAATGGTAACTCGAGCACCACCACCACCACCAC
TGAGATCCGGCTGCTAACAAAGCCCGAAAGGAAGCTGAGTTGGCTGCTGCCACCGCTGAGCAATAACTAG
CATAACCCCTTGGGGCCTCTAAACGGGTCTTGAGGGGTTTTTTGCTGAAAGGAGGAACTATATCCGGATT
GGCGAATGGG
[124 nt withheld, positions 1341-1464]
C
[91 nt withheld, positions 1466-1556]
A
[49 nt withheld, positions 1558-1606]
CCTTTGACGTTGGAGTCCACGTTCTTT
[37 nt withheld, positions 1634-1670]
ACCCTATCTCGGTCTATTCTTTTGATTTATAAGGGATTTTGCCGATTTCGGCCTATTGGTTAAAAAATGA
GCTGATTTAACAAAAATTTAACGCGAATTTTAACAAAATATTAACGCTTACAATTTAGGTGGCACTTTTC
GGGGAAATGTGCGCGGAACCCCTATTTGTTTATTTTTCTAAATACATTCAAATATGTATCCGCTCATGAA
TTAATTCTTAGAAAAACTCATCGAGCATCAAATGAAACTGCAATTTATTCATATCAGGATTATCAATACC
ATATTTTTGAAAAAGCCGTTTCTGTAATGAAGGAGAAAACTCACCGAGGCAGTTCCATAGGATGGCAAGA
TCCTGGTATCGGTCTGCGATTCCGACTCGTCCAACATCAATACAACCTATTAATTTCCCCTCGTCAAAAA
TAAGGTTATCAAGTGAGAAATCACCATGAGTGACGACTGAATCCGGTGAGAATGGCAAAAGTTTATGCAT
TTCTTTCCAGACTTGTTCAACAGGCCAGCCATTACGCTCGTCATCAAAATCACTCGCATCAACCAAACCG
TTATTCATTCGTGATTGCGCCTGAGCGAGACGAAATACGCGATCGCTGTTAAAAGGACAATTACAAACAG
GAATCGAATGCAACCGGCGCAGGAACACTGCCAGCGCATCAACAATATTTTCACCTGAATCAGGATATTC
TTCTAATACCTGGAATGCTGTTTTCCCGGGGATCGCAGTGGTGAGTAACCATGCATCATCAGGAGTACGG
ATAAAATGCTTGATGGTCGGAAGAGGCATAAATTCCGTCAGCCAGTTTAGTCTGACCATCTCATCTGTAA
CATCATTGGCAACGCTACCTTTGCCATGTTTCAGAAACAACTCTGGCGCATCGGGCTTCCCATACAATCG
ATAGATTGTCGCACCTGATTGCCCGACATTATCGCGAGCCCATTTATACCCATATAAATCAGCATCCATG
TTGGAATTTAATCGCGGCCTAGAGCAAGACGTTTCCCGTTGAATATGGCTCATAACACCCCTTGTATTAC
TGTTTATGTAAGCAGACAGTTTTATTGTTCATGACCAAAATCCCTTAACGTGAGTTTTCGTTCCACTGAG
CGTCAGACCCCGTAGAAAAGATCAAAGGATCTTCTTGAGATCCTTTTTTTCTGCGCGTAATCTGCTGCTT
GCAAACAAAAAAACCACCGCTACCAGCGGTGGTTTGTTTGCCGGATCAAGAGCTACCAACTCTTTTTCCG
AAGGTAACTGGCTTCAGCAGAGCGCAGATACCAAATACTGTCCTTCTAGTGTAGCCGTAGTTAGGCCACC
ACTTCAAGAACTCTGTAGCACCGCCTACATACCTCGCTCTGCTAATCCTGTTACCAGTGGCTGCTGCCAG
TGGCGATAAGTCGTGTCTTACCGGGTTGGACTCAAGACGATAGTTACCGGATAAGGCGCAGCGGTCGGGC
TGAACGGGGGGTTCGTGCACACAGCCCAGCTTGGAGCGAACGACCTACACCGAACTGAGATACCTACAGC
GTGAGCTATGAGAAAGCGCCACGCTTCCCGAAGGGAGAAAGGCGGACAGGTATCCGGTAAGCGGCAGGGT
CGGAACAGGAGAGCGCACGAGGGAGCTTCCAGGGGGAAACGCCTGGTATCTTTATAGTCCTGTCGGGTTT
CGCCACCTCTGACTTGAGCGTCGATTTTTGTGATGCTCGTCAGGGGGGCGGAGCCTATGGAAAAACGCCA
GCAACGCGGCCTTTTTACGGTTCCTGGCCTTTTGCTGGCCTTTTGCTCACATGTTCTTTCCTGCGTTATC
CCCTGATTCTGTGGATAACCGTATTACCGCCTTTGAGTGAGCTGATACCGCTCGCCGCAGCCGAACGACC
GAGCGCAGCGAGTCAGTGAGCGAGGAAGCGGAAGAGCGCCTGATGCGGTATTTTCTCCTTACGCATCTGT
GCGGTATTTCACACCGCAATGGTGCACTCTCAGTACAATCTGCTCTGATGCCGCATAGTTAAGCCAGTAT
ACACTCCGCTATCGCTACGTGACTGGGTCATGGCTGCGCCCCGACACCCGCCAACACCCGCTGACGCGCC
CTGACGGGCTTGTCTGCTCCCGGCATCCGCTTACAGACAAGCTGTGACCGTCTCCGGGAGCTGCATGTGT
CAGAGGTTTTCACCGTCATCACCGAAACGCGCGAGGCAGCTGCGGTAAAGCTCATCAGCGTGGTCGTGAA
GCGATTCACAGATGTCTGCCTGTTCATCCGCGTCCAGCTCGTTGAGTTTCTCCAGAAGCGTTAATGTCTG
GCTTCTGATAAAGCGGGCCATGTTAAGGGCGGTTTTTTCCTGTTTGGTCACTGATGCCTCCGTGTAAGGG
GGATTTCTGTTCATGGGGGTAATGATACCGATGAAACGAGAGAGGATGCTCACGATACGGGTTACTGATG
ATGAACATGCCCGGTTACTGGAACGTTGTGAGGGTAAACAACTGGCGGTATGGATGCGGCGGGACCAGAG
AAAAATCACTCAGGGTCAATGCCAGCGCTTCGTTAATACAGATGTAGGTGTTCCACAGGGTAGCCAGCAG
CATCCTGCGATGCAGATCCGGAACATAATGGTGCAGGGCGCTGACTTCCGCGTTTCCAGACTTTACGAAA
CACGGAAACCGAAGACCATTCATGTTGTTGCTCAGGTCGCAGACGTTTTGCAGCAGCAGTCGCTTCACGT
TCGCTCGCGTATCGGTGATTCATTCTGCTAACCAGTAAGGCAACCCCGCCAGCCTAGCCGGGTCCTCAAC
GACAGGAGCACGATCATGCGCACCCGTGGGGCCGCCATGCCGGCGATAATGGCCTGCTTCTCGCCGAAAC
GTTTGGTGGCGGGACCAGTGACGAAGGCTTGAGCGAGGGCGTGCAAGATTCCGAATACCGCAAGCGACAG
GCCGATCATCGTCGCGCTCCAGCGAAAGCGGTCCTCGCCGAAAATGACCCAGAGCGCTGCCGGCACCTGT
CCTACGAGTTGCATGATAAAGAAGACAGTCATAAGTGCGGCGACGATAGTCATGCCCCGCGCCCACCGGA
AGGAGCTGACTGGGTTGAAGGCTCTCAAGGGCATCGGTCGAGATCCCGGTGCCTAATGAGTGAGCTAACT
TACATTAATTGCGTTGCGCTCACTGCCCGCTTTCCAGTCGGGAAACCTGTCGTGCCAGCTGCATTAATGA
ATCGGCCAACGCGCGGGGAGAGGCGGTTTGCGTATTGGGCGCCAGGGTGGTTTTTCTTTTCACCAGTGAG
ACGGGCAACAGCTGATTGCCCTTCACCGCCTGGCCCTGAGAGAGTTGCAGCAAGCGGTCCACGCTGGTTT
GCCCCAGCAGGCGAAAATCCTGTTTGATGGTGGTTAACGGCGGGATATAACATGAGCTGTCTTCGGTATC
GTCGTATCCCACTACCGAGATATCCGCACCAACGCGCAGCCCGGACTCGGTAATGGCGCGCATTGCGCCC
AGCGCCATCTGATCGTTGGCAACCAGCATCGCAGTGGGAACGATGCCCTCATTCAGCATTTGCATGGTTT
GTTGAAAACCGGACATGGCACTCCAGTCGCCTTCCCGTTCCGCTATCGGCTGAATTTGATTGCGAGTGAG
ATATTTATGCCAGCCAGCCAGACGCAGACGCGCCGAGACAGAACTTAATGGGCCCGCTAACAGCGCGATT
TGCTGGTGACCCAATGCGACCAGATGCTCCACGCCCAGTCGCGTACCGTCTTCATGGGAGAAAATAATAC
TGTTGATGGGTGTCTGGTCAGAGACATCAAGAAATAACGCCGGAACATTAGTGCAGGCAGCTTCCACAGC
AATGGCATCCTGGTCATCCAGCGGATAGTTAATGATCAGCCCACTGACGCGTTGCGCGAGAAGATTGTGC
ACCGCCGCTTTACAGGCTTCGACGCCGCTTCGTTCTACCATCGACACCACCACGCTGGCACCCAGTTGAT
CGGCGCGAGATTTAATCGCCGCGACAATTTGCGACGGCGCGTGCAGGGCCAGACTGGAGGTGGCAACGCC
AATCAGCAACGACTGTTTGCCCGCCAGTTGTTGTGCCACGCGGTTGGGAATGTAATTCAGCTCCGCCATC
GCCGCTTCCACTTTTTCCCGCGTTTTCGCAGAAACGTGGCTGGCCTGGTTCACCACGCGGGAAACGGTCT
GATAAGAGACACCGGCATACTCTGCGACATCGTATAACGTTACTGGTTTCACATTCACCACCCTGAATTG
ACTCTCTTCCGGGCGCTATCATGCCATACCGCGAAAGGTTTTGCGCCATTCGATGGTGTCCGGGATCTCG
ACGCTCTCCCTTATGCGACTCCTGCATTAGGAAGCAGCCCAGTAGTAGGTTGAGGCCGTTGAGCACCGCC
GCCGCAAGGAATGGTGCATGCAAGGAGATGGCGCCCAACAGTCCCCCGGCCACGGGGCCTGCCACCATAC
CCACGCCGAAACAAGCGCTCATGAGCCCGAAGTGGCGAGCCCGATCTTCCCCATCGGTGATGTCGGCGAT
ATAGGCGCCAGCAACCGCACCTGTGGCGCCGGTGATGCCGGCCACGATGCGTCCGGCGTAGAGGATCGAG
ATCTCGATCCCGCGAAATTAATACGACTCACTATAGG
Features (pLannotate 1.2.2; 21 found; start..end, strand, type, name):
      1..25      +  protein_bind   lac operator: The lac repressor binds to the lac operator to inhibit transcription in E. coli. This inhibition can be relieved by adding lactose or isopropyl-β-D-thiogalactopyranoside (IPTG). lac repressor encoded by lacI
     40..62      +  RBS            RBS: efficient ribosome binding site from bacteriophage T7 gene 10 (Olins and Rangwala, 1989)
     81..97      +  CDS            capTEV™ (fragment): composite tag for in vivo biotinylation, TEV protease cleavage, and 6xHis tagging
    108..125     +  CDS            thrombin site: thrombin recognition and cleavage site
    129..1163    +  CDS            oleA: OLEA_SHEON - Experimental evidence at protein level: Swiss-Prot protein existence level 1. Involved in olefin biosynthesis (PubMed:20418444). Catalyzes a non-decarboxylative head-to-head Claisen condensation of two acyl-CoA molecules, generating an (R)-2-alkyl-3-oxoalkanoate (By similarity). The S.oneidensis oleABCD genes produce 3,6,9,12,15,19,22,25,28- hentriacontanonaene, which may aid the cells in adapting to a sudden drop in temperature (PubMed:20418444). From Shewanella oneidensis (strain MR-1).
   1173..1190    +  CDS            9xHis (fragment): 9xHis affinity tag
   1200..1249    +  CDS            SET1 (fragment): solubility-enhancement tag derived from T7 phage gene 10B
   1257..1304    +  terminator     T7 terminator: transcription terminator for bacteriophage T7 RNA polymerase
   1341..1769    +  rep_origin     f1 ori (sequence partly withheld): f1 bacteriophage origin of replication; arrow indicates direction of (+) strand synthesis
   1822..1879    +  promoter       AmpR promoter (fragment): bla
   1888..2703    -  CDS            KanR: aminoglycoside phosphotransferase; aph(3')-Ia; confers resistance to kanamycin in bacteria or G418 (Geneticin®) in eukaryotes
   2825..3413    +  rep_origin     ori: high-copy-number ColE1/pMB1/pBR322/pUC origin of replication
   3599..3738    -  misc_feature   bom: basis of mobility region from pBR322
   3840..4031    -  CDS            rop: Rop protein, which maintains plasmids at low copy number; rop
   4048..4428    +  CDS            YPB1_ECOLX: Protein predicted: Swiss-Prot protein existence level 4. From Escherichia coli.
   4500..4791    -  CDS            TcR (fragment): tetracycline efflux protein; tet; confers resistance to tetracycline
   4806..4827    -  protein_bind   CAP binding site: CAP binding activates transcription in the presence of cAMP. E. coli catabolite activator protein
   4840..5922    -  CDS            lacI: lac repressor; lacI; The lac repressor binds to the lac operator to inhibit transcription in E. coli. This inhibition can be relieved by adding lactose or isopropyl-β-D-thiogalactopyranoside (IPTG).
   5923..6000    -  promoter       lacI promoter: lacI
   6008..6287    -  CDS            TcR (fragment): tetracycline efflux protein; tet; confers resistance to tetracycline
   6309..6327    +  promoter       T7 promoter: promoter for bacteriophage T7 RNA polymerase
