[The description below was written by a language model from this plasmid's Addgene catalogue record and pLannotate feature annotations shown in this document.]
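Description:
JGI_018139 is a bacterial expression plasmid built on pET28b, with a synthetic open reading frame named WP_058441655_1 inserted by Gibson assembly into the NdeI/XhoI-opened vector. The 6,327-nt sequenced record shows the usual pET architecture: a ColE1/pBR322-type origin accompanied by the bom region and the rop gene, an f1 origin for single-stranded DNA production, and an aph(3')-Ia kanamycin resistance gene for selection. The catalogue lists it as high copy, although rop normally moderates copy number in this backbone. The short tetracycline-resistance fragments and the predicted E. coli ORF in the annotation are pBR322-derived backbone remnants, not functional markers.

The expression cassette spans the numbering origin of the circular sequence. A T7 promoter is followed by a lac operator and the T7 gene 10 ribosome binding site, and the plasmid carries lacI under its own promoter, so transcription depends on T7 RNA polymerase and is inducible with IPTG. The coding region begins with a short tag segment that the annotation software matched to a His-containing composite tag, consistent with the pET28 N-terminal His tag, followed by a thrombin cleavage site. The roughly 1 kb insert comes next, and a further His-tag match lies just downstream of it; the record does not say whether this is translated. A T7 terminator closes the unit. The insert was annotated by similarity to OleA of Shewanella oneidensis, the enzyme that performs head-to-head Claisen condensation of two acyl-CoA molecules in olefin biosynthesis, which suggests it encodes an OleA homologue. The record does not state the source organism of the natural protein. This fits the deposit's stated purpose of exploring hydrocarbon structures for fuels and chemicals, presumably through recombinant production and affinity purification of the enzyme.
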