Addgene plasmid #158939: JGI_018139
Purpose: Hydrocarbon Structures for Fuels and Chemicals
Depositing lab: Joint Genome Institute.
Backbone
  Vector backbone: pET28b
  Vector type: Synthetic Biology
Growth in bacteria
  Bacterial resistance: Kanamycin, 50 μg/mL
  Growth temperature: 37°C
  Growth strain: Top10
  Copy number: High Copy
Gene/Insert
  Gene/Insert name: WP_058441655_1 (alt name: Batch220B_p073)
  Species: Synthetic
  Cloning method: Gibson Cloning
Terms and licenses: Academic/Nonprofit Terms; Industry Terms: Not Available to Industry
Depositor comments: pET28b_NdeIXhoI vector with WP_058441655_1 insert, JGI ICE Registry: https://registry.jgi.doe.gov/entry/18139
How to cite: JGI_018139 was a gift from Joint Genome Institute (Addgene plasmid # 158939 ; http://n2t.net/addgene:158939 ; RRID:Addgene_158939)
