>Addgene plasmid #158939 | JGI_018139 | depositor partial sequence | sequence record 306649 | gene insert with vector overlaps
CACAGCAGCGGCCTGGTGCCGCGCGGCAGCCATATGCGGTATCAGCGTGTTTTTATTAACAAAATCGCTT
ATGAGCTCCCGAAAGAAAAGGTGGCGACTTCCTTTCTGGAAGAGCAGTTAACCGACGTGTATCAAGAGCT
CGGTATCCCACTAGGCCAGGTCGAAGCTCTGACAAAAATCCATCAGCGTAGGTACTGGCCTGTGGACCAT
CAACTGTCTGATCATGCAGCGCTGGCAGCAAAAAAAGCCATTAAAGAATCGGGAATTAATAGTAAAAAAA
TCCAGGTGTTAATTTACGCAGGAGTAGGTCGAGCACAGCTCGAACCGGCGACGGCTTGTGCCGTTGCACA
CCAACTCGCAATTGCTTCGGATGCATCAGTTTACGATGTTAGCAATGCCTGTTTAGGCGTGTTAAACGGT
ATTATTCAAATTGCCAATGCAATAGAGCTAGGTCAGATCCATGCTGGTCTAGTGGTCTCTGCGGAGTCGT
GTCGCGAGATTATAGATACAATGGTCGCGGAAATGAAAATTCAGCGAAACATAGAGCATTTTGCACTGAG
CCTTGCTACACTGACGGGAGGGAGCGGCGCTGTTGCCGTTCTGCTTTCAGATAATGCGTTAGATTCAAGT
CACCAGCTGCTGGGCGCTGTAGCAAGGCAGAAATCACAGTGGCATCAATTGTGCCGTTGGGGCTCTAAGA
CGGGTATTTTGGGAAATGCATGTAATATCATGCATACAGATTCCGTTTCAGTACTGAAGTACGGTGTGGA
ACTGGGTGTAGAAACCTATAAGGATTTTTTGCAAGAATTGTTATGGCAGGACAGCTTCCCTGATAAATAT
ATATGCCATCAAGTCGGTGAGGCAAATCAGCTCGCTATTCGTCGCGCATTAAACATTCCGAAAGAAAGAG
ATTTTACAACGTATGAAACACTGGCTAACACTGGTACAGTGGCTCTGCCGATGACTGCTGCAATTGCAGA
TCAGGTAGGTTTCCTGAAGACCGGCGATAAGGTTGCGTTTCTGGGTATAGGTTCCGGCCTCAATTGCATG
ATGCTTGGTATTAAATGGTAACTCGAGCACCACCACCACCACCACTGAGATCCG
